>Addgene plasmid #17590 | pDest490-OPN-a | depositor partial sequence | sequence record 8679 | Author sequence
ATACCAGTTAAACAGGCTGATTCTGGAAGTTCTGAGGAAAAGCAGCTTTACAACAAATACCCAGATGCTG
TGGCCACATGGCTAAACCCTGACCCATCTCAGAAGCAGAATCTCCTAGCCCCACAGAATGCTGTGTCCTC
TGAAGAAACCAATGACTTTAAACAAGAGACCCTTCCAAGTAAGTCCAACGAAAGCCATGACCACATGGAT
GATATGGATGATGAAGATGATGATGACCATGTGGACAGCCAGGACTCCATTGACTCGAACGACTCTGATG
ATGTAGATGACACTGATGATTCTCACCAGTCTGATGAGTCTCACCATTCTGATGAATCTGATGAACTGGT
CACTGATTTTCCCACGGACCTGCCAGCAACCGAAGTTTTCACTCCAGTTGTCCCCACAGTAGACACATAT
GATGGCCGAGGTGATAGTGTGGTTTATGGACTGAGGTCAAAATCTAAGAAGTTTCGCAGACCTGACATCC
AGTACCCTGATGCTACAGACGAGGACATCACCTCACACATGGAAAGCGAGGAGTTGAATGGTGCATACAA
GGCCATCCCCGTTGCCCAGGACCTGAACGCGCCTTCTGATTGGGACAGCCGTGGGAAGGACAGTTATGAA
ACGAGTCAGCTGGATGACCAGAGTGCTGAAACCCACAGCCACAAGCAGTCCAGATTATATAAGCGGAAAG
CCAATGATGAGAGCAATGAGCATTCCGATGTGATTGATAGTCAGGAACTTTCCAAAGTCAGCCGTGAATT
CCACAGCCATGAATTTCACAGCCATGAAGATATGCTGGTTGTAGACCCCAAAAGTAAGGAAGAAGATAAA
CACCTGAAATTTCGTATTTCTCATGAATTAGATAGTGCATCTTCTGAGGTCAATTAA
