>Addgene plasmid #17590 | pDest490-OPN-a | addgene partial sequence | sequence record 23532 | 17590 with SP6
CGCGTCGGACCAGTTTGTCAAAAAGTTGGCACCATGAGAATTGCAGTGATTTGCTTTTGCCTCCTAGGCA
TCACCTGTGCCATACCAGTTAAACAGGCTGATTCTGGAAGTTCTGAGGAAAAGCAGCTTTACAACAAATA
CCCAGATGCTGTGGCCACATGGCTAAACCCTGACCCATCTCAGAAGCAGAATCTCCTAGCCCCACAGAAT
GCTGTGTCCTCTGAAGAAACCAATGACTTTAAACAAGAGACCCTTCCAAGTAAGTCCAACGAAAGCCATG
ACCACATGGATGATATGGATGATGAAGATGATGATGACCATGTGGACAGCCAGGACTCCATTGACTCGAA
CGACTCTGATGATGTAGATGACACTGATGATTCTCACCAGTCTGATGAGTCTCACCATTCTGATGAATCT
GATGAACTGGTCACTGATTTTCCCACGGACCTGCCAGCAACCGAAGTTTTCACTCCAGTTGTCCCCACAG
TAGACACATATGATGGCCGAGGTGATAGTGTGGTTTATGGACTGAGGTCAAAATCTAAGAAGTTTCGCAG
ACCTGACATCCAGTACCCTGATGCTACAGACGAGGACATCACCTCACACATGGAAAGCGAGGAGTTGAAT
GGTGCATACAAGGCCATCCCCGTTGCCCAGGACCTGAACGCGCCTTCTGATTGGGACAGCCGTGGGAAGG
ACAGTTATGAAACGAGTCAGCTGGATGACCAGAGTGNTGAANCNGCCGCCCGAGCNNCCAAATNNNNNAN
CGGAANCCNTNGTGAAACAATGACCTNCCATGNNTGATNCCGAACTTCCANGNCNCGGATCCNCCCTGAT
TCNCCCTGAAATGTGGTGNACCCAA
