[The description below was written by a language model from this plasmid's Addgene catalogue record.]
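Description:
pDest490-OPN-a is a mammalian expression plasmid built on the pDest-490 backbone (about 5.3 kb without insert), a vector whose name suggests a Gateway-style destination plasmid, although the record lists restriction enzyme cloning as the method used here. It is maintained in E. coli as a high-copy plasmid under ampicillin selection, and it carries a neomycin resistance marker so that transfected mammalian cells can be selected with G418, for example to derive stable lines. The record does not state the promoter driving the insert or the origin of replication, and no feature table is provided. An SP6 primer is listed for sequencing from the 5′ side of the insert, which implies that an SP6 site lies upstream.

The insert is an approximately 0.9 kb human cDNA for osteopontin isoform a (OPN-a, also called OPN-FL, the full-length splice form), encoded by the SPP1 gene. It corresponds to base pairs 49–942 of the reference cDNA, and the depositor describes it as the mature human OPN cDNA, which suggests that the coding region starts downstream of the native signal peptide. The record does not say whether the backbone supplies a secretion signal or a start codon. A Flag epitope from the backbone is fused to the C terminus, allowing detection or immunoprecipitation of the expressed protein with anti-Flag antibodies.

The associated publication studied osteopontin fragments in tumor cell invasion in hepatocellular carcinoma. This fits use of the construct to express tagged full-length osteopontin in mammalian cells, likely as a reference alongside other isoforms or fragments in functional assays.
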