Addgene plasmid #17590: pDest490-OPN-a
Depositing lab: Xin Wang. Publication: An osteopontin fragment is essential for tumor cell invasion in hepatocellular carcinoma. Takafuji V, Forgues M, Unsworth E, Goldsmith P, Wang XW. Oncogene. 2007 Sep 27. 26(44):6361-71. 10.1038/sj.onc.1210463 PubMed 17452979.
Backbone
  Vector backbone: pDest-490
  Backbone manufacturer: Invitrogen
  Backbone size w/o insert (bp): 5300
  Vector type: Mammalian Expression
  Selectable markers: Neomycin (select with G418)
Growth in bacteria
  Bacterial resistance: Ampicillin, 100 μg/mL
  Growth temperature: 37°C
  Growth strain: DH5alpha
  Copy number: High Copy
Gene/Insert
  Gene/Insert name: OPN-a (alt names: OPN-FL; Osteopontin)
  Species: H. sapiens (human)
  Insert size (bp): 897
  Mutation: Base pairs 49–942
  GenBank ID: X13694
  Entrez Gene: SPP1 (a.k.a. BNSP, BSPI, ETA-1, OPN)
  Tag / fusion protein: Flag (C terminal on backbone)
  Cloning method: Restriction Enzyme
  Sequencing primers: 5′ SP6
Terms and licenses: Academic/Nonprofit Terms; Industry Terms: Not Available to Industry
Depositor comments: Mature human OPN cDNA.
How to cite: pDest490-OPN-a was a gift from Xin Wang (Addgene plasmid # 17590 ; http://n2t.net/addgene:17590 ; RRID:Addgene_17590)
